Addgene plasmid #42421: DDX5A
Purpose: Bacterial expression for structure determination; may not be full ORF
Depositing lab: Nicola Burgess-Brown. Depositing organization: University of Oxford.
Backbone
  Vector backbone: pNIC28-Bsa4
  Backbone manufacturer: SGC
  Vector type: Bacterial Expression
Growth in bacteria
  Bacterial resistance: Kanamycin, 50 μg/mL
  Growth temperature: 37°C
  Growth strain: Mach1 ;
  Copy number: High Copy
Gene/Insert
  Gene/Insert name: DDX5A (alt names: DDX5; gi|16359122; PDB:3FE2)
  Species: H. sapiens (human)
  Insert size (bp): 820
  Mutation: See Comments
  Entrez Gene: DDX5 (a.k.a. G17P1, HLR1, HUMP68, p68)
  Tag / fusion protein: His6-TEV (N terminal on insert)
  Cloning method: Ligation Independent Cloning
  Sequencing primers: 5′ T7; 3′ T7-term
Terms and licenses: Academic/Nonprofit Terms; Industry Terms: Not Available to Industry
Depositor comments: http://www.thesgc.org/structures/3FE2/ Use BL21(DE3)-R3-pRARE2 strain for expression.
How to cite: DDX5A was a gift from Nicola Burgess-Brown (Addgene plasmid # 42421 ; http://n2t.net/addgene:42421 ; RRID:Addgene_42421)
