[The description below was written by a language model from this plasmid's Addgene catalogue record.]
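Description:
DDX5A is a bacterial expression plasmid built on the pNIC28-Bsa4 backbone from the Structural Genomics Consortium, designed to produce a fragment of the human DEAD-box RNA helicase DDX5 (also known as p68) in E. coli for structure determination. The plasmid is maintained at high copy number under kanamycin selection. The record does not name the origin of replication or the promoter. However, the listed sequencing primers (T7 forward and T7 terminator) indicate that the insert sits between T7 promoter and terminator elements, which fits the depositor's recommendation of a DE3-type expression host that also supplies rare-codon tRNAs.

The insert is about 820 bp and was introduced by ligation independent cloning. As the catalogue entry warns, it may not be the full open reading frame. At that size it can only be a domain-level fragment of DDX5 rather than the whole protein, and it is linked to a deposited crystal structure. The coding sequence is fused at its N terminus to a hexahistidine tag followed by a TEV protease recognition site. This allows the recombinant protein to be captured by immobilised metal affinity chromatography, after which the tag can be cleaved off to leave near-native protein for crystallisation or biochemical work. The mutation field refers only to the depositor comments, which give no specific sequence changes, so the exact construct boundaries and any substitutions are not stated in the record. Typical uses are overexpression and purification of this DDX5 fragment for structural, biophysical or ligand-binding studies.
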