>Addgene plasmid #42421 | DDX5A | depositor partial sequence | sequence record 57253 | DDX5A sequence 820 bps
CATATGCACCATCATCATCATCATTCTTCTGGTGTAGATCTGGGTACCGAGAACCTGTACTTCCAATCCA
TGCGCACAGCACAAGAGGTGGAAACATACAGAAGAAGCAAGGAAATTACAGTTAGAGGTCACAACTGCCC
GAAGCCAGTTCTAAATTTTTATGAAGCCAATTTCCCTGCAAATGTCATGGATGTTATTGCAAGACAGAAT
TTCACTGAACCCACTGCTATTCAAGCTCAGGGATGGCCAGTTGCTCTAAGTGGATTGGATATGGTTGGAG
TGGCACAGACTGGATCTGGGAAAACATTGTCTTATTTGCTTCCTGCCATTGTCCACATCAATCATCAGCC
ATTCCTAGAGAGAGGCGATGGGCCTATTTGTTTGGTGCTGGCACCAACTCGGGAACTGGCCCAACAGGTG
CAGCAAGTAGCTGCTGAATATTGTAGAGCATGTCGCTTGAAGTCTACTTGTATCTACGGTGGTGCTCCTA
AGGGACCACAAATACGTGATTTGGAGAGAGGTGTGGAAATCTGTATTGCAACACCTGGAAGACTGATTGA
CTTTTTAGAGTGTGGAAAAACCAATCTGAGAAGAACAACCTACCTTGTCCTTGATGAAGCAGATAGAATG
CTTGATATGGGCTTTGAACCCCAAATAAGGAAGATTGTGGATCAAATAAGACCTGATAGGCAAACTCTAA
TGTGGAGTGCGACTTGGCCAAAAGAAGTAAGACAGCTTGCTGAAGATTTCCTGAAAGACTATATTCATAT
AAACATTGGTGCACTTGAACTGTGACAGTAAAGGTGGATACGGATCCGAA
