>Addgene plasmid #42421 | DDX5A | addgene partial sequence | sequence record 60681 | T7 5'-TAATACGACTCACTATAGGG-3'
TTCCCTCTAGAAATAATTTTGTTTAACTTTAAGAAGGAGATATACATATGCACCATCATCATCATCATTC
TTCTGGTGTAGATCTGGGTACCGAGAACCTGTACTTCCAATCCATGCGCACAGCACAAGAGGTGGAAACA
TACAGAAGAAGCAAGGAAATTACAGTTAGAGGTCACAACTGCCCGAAGCCAGTTCTAAATTTTTATGAAG
CCAATTTCCCTGCAAATGTCATGGATGTTATTGCAAGACAGAATTTCACTGAACCCACTGCTATTCAAGC
TCAGGGATGGCCAGTTGCTCTAAGTGGATTGGATATGGTTGGAGTGGCACAGACTGGATCTGGGAAAACA
TTGTCTTATTTGCTTCCTGCCATTGTCCACATCAATCATCAGCCATTCCTAGAGAGAGGCGATGGGCCTA
TTTGTTTGGTGCTGGCACCAACTCGGGAACTGGCCCAACAGGTGCAGCAAGTAGCTGCTGAATATTGTAG
AGCATGTCGCTTGAAGTCTACTTGTATCTACGGTGGTGCTCCTAAGGGACCACAAATACGTGATTTGGAG
AGAGGTGTGGAAATCTGTATTGCAACACCTGGAAGACTGATTGACTTTTTAGAGTGTGGAAAAACCAATC
TGAGAAGAACAACCTACCTTGTCCTTGATGAAGCAGATAGAATGCTTGATATGGGCTTTGAACCCCAAAT
AAGGAAGATTGTGGATCAAATAAGACCTGATAGGCAAACTCTAATGTGGAGTGCGACTTGGCCAAAAGAA
GTAAGACAGCTTGCTGAAGATTTCCTGAAAGACTATATTCATATAAACATTGGTGCACTTGAACTGTGAC
AGTAAAGGTGGATACGGATCCGAATTCGAGCTCCGTCGACAAGCTTGCGGCCGCACTCGAGCACCACCAC
CACCACCACTGAGATCCGGCTG
